Addgene plasmid #53349: GST-PRDM16 681-880
Purpose: bacterial expression of mouse PRDM16 fragment
Depositing lab: Shingo Kajimura & Bruce Spiegelman. Depositing organization: Dana-Farber Cancer Institute. Publication: Regulation of the brown and white fat gene programs through a PRDM16/CtBP transcriptional complex. Kajimura S, Seale P, Tomaru T, Erdjument-Bromage H, Cooper MP, Ruas JL, Chin S, Tempst P, Lazar MA, Spiegelman BM. Genes Dev. 2008 May 15;22(10):1397-409. doi: 10.1101/gad.1666108. PubMed 18483224.
Backbone
  Vector backbone: pGEX4T-2
  Backbone manufacturer: GE Healthcare
  Backbone size w/o insert (bp): 4970
  Vector type: Bacterial Expression
Growth in bacteria
  Bacterial resistance: Ampicillin, 100 μg/mL
  Growth temperature: 37°C
  Growth strain: DH5alpha
  Copy number: High Copy
Gene/Insert
  Gene/Insert name: PRDM16 (alt name: PR domain containing 16)
  Species: M. musculus (mouse)
  Mutation: aa 681-880
  Entrez Gene: Prdm16 (a.k.a. 5730557K01Rik, csp1, mel1)
  Promoter: tac
  Tag / fusion protein: GST (N terminal on backbone)
  Cloning method: Restriction Enzyme; 5′ cloning site unknown (unknown if destroyed); 3′ cloning site unknown (unknown if destroyed)
  Sequencing primers: 5′ pGEX5'; 3′ pGEX3'
Terms and licenses: Academic/Nonprofit Terms; Industry Terms: Not Available to Industry
How to cite: GST-PRDM16 681-880 was a gift from Shingo Kajimura & Bruce Spiegelman (Addgene plasmid # 53349 ; http://n2t.net/addgene:53349 ; RRID:Addgene_53349)
