[The description below was written by a language model from this plasmid's Addgene catalogue record.]
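Description:
GST-PRDM16 681-880 is a bacterial expression plasmid built on the commercial pGEX4T-2 backbone (about 4.97 kb without insert). It is designed to produce a fragment of mouse PRDM16 (PR domain containing 16) as a glutathione S-transferase fusion in E. coli. The plasmid is maintained at high copy number and selected with ampicillin. No feature table accompanies the record, so the origin of replication and other backbone elements are not itemised. The restriction sites used to insert the fragment are listed as unknown.

The insert encodes amino acids 681 to 880 of mouse PRDM16 rather than the full-length protein. It sits downstream of, and fused to, the GST coding sequence supplied by the backbone, so the tag lies at the N terminus of the fusion. Transcription is driven by the tac promoter, a hybrid trp/lac promoter that is normally repressed by the Lac repressor and induced with IPTG. The GST moiety allows the fusion to be captured on glutathione resin for affinity purification or immobilisation.

The stated purpose is bacterial expression of this PRDM16 fragment. The residue-delimited name suggests it may be one of a set of truncation constructs. Defined GST-tagged fragments of this kind are typically used in pull-down or in vitro binding assays to map which region of a protein contacts a partner. That fits the associated study of a PRDM16/CtBP transcriptional complex regulating brown and white fat gene programs, but the record does not say which interaction, if any, this fragment was used to test.
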