>Addgene plasmid #53349 | GST-PRDM16 681-880 | addgene partial sequence | sequence record 86537 | pGEX5 5'-GGGCTGGCAAGCCACGTTTGGTG-3'
GATCCCCAGGTAATTCCCGAGGAACAGCTGCTGACGGCCTCGGGAGCTGCCGGCGACTCCATCAAGGCCA
TCGCGTCCATCGCGGAGAAATACTTCGGTCCTGGCTTCATGAGCATGCAGGAGAAGAAGCTGGGCTCACT
ACCCTACCACTCCGTGTTCCCCTTCCAGTTCCTGCCTAACTTTCCCCACTCCCTCTACCCCTTTACGGAC
CGAGCCCTCGCCCACAACTTGCTGGTCAAGGCTGAGCCAAAGTCACCCCGGGATGCCCTCAAGGTGGGCG
GCCCCAGTGCGGAGTGCCCCTTCGACCTCACCACCAAACCAAAAGAGGCCAAACCCGCCCTGCTCGCACC
CAAGGTCCCCCTCATCCCCTCATCTGGCGAGGAACAGCCACTGGACCTGAGCATCGGCAGCAGGGCCAGG
GCAAGCCAGAACGGAGGTGGCCGTGAGCCGCGGAAGAACCACGTCTACGGTGAACGGAAGCCGGGGGTCA
GCGAGGGGCTGCCTAAGGTGTGCCCAGCACAGCTGCCCCAGCAGCCCTCCTTGCATTATGCTAAGCCTTC
ACCGTTCTTCATGGATCCCATCTACAGCAGGGTAGAAAAGCGGAAGGTGGCAGACCCTTGACTCGAGCGG
CCGCATCGTGACTGACTGACGATCTGCCTCGCGCGTTTCGGTGATGACGGTGAAAACCTCTGACACATGC
AGCTCCCGGAGACGGTCACAGCTTGTCTGTAAGCGGATGCCGGGAGCAGACAAGCCCGTCAGGGCGCGTC
AGCGGGTGTTGGCGGGTGTCGGGGCGCANCCATGACCCAGTCACGTAGCGATAGCGGAGTGTATAATTCT
TGAAGACGAAAGGGCCTCGTGATA
